Addgene plasmid #219188: SFFV-MAFG-Brd 245
Purpose: Transcription factor MAFG with a specific barcode assigned.
Depositing lab: Filipe Pereira. Depositing organization: Center for Neuroscience and Cell Biology, University of Coimbra. Publication: A combinatorial transcription factor screening platform for immune cell reprogramming. Kurochkin I, Altman AR, Caiado I, Pertiga-Cabral D, Halitzki E, Minaeva M, Zimmermannova O, Henriques-Oliveira L, Klein D, Nair M, Oliveira D, Cajal LR, Knittel R, Feick C, Ringner M, Martin M, Cirovic B, Pires CF, Rosa FF, Sitnicka E, Theis FJ, Pereira CF. Cell Syst. 2026 Jan 21;17(1):101457. doi: 10.1016/j.cels.2025.101457. Epub 2026 Jan 14. PubMed 41539305.
Backbone
  Vector backbone: SFFV-MCS
  Backbone size w/o insert (bp): 6638
  Vector type: Lentiviral
Growth in bacteria
  Bacterial resistance: Ampicillin, 100 μg/mL
  Growth temperature: 37°C
  Growth strain: NEB Stable
  Copy number: High Copy
Gene/Insert
  Gene/Insert name: MAFG
  Species: H. sapiens (human)
  Insert size (bp): 489
  Entrez Gene: MAFG (a.k.a. hMAF)
  Promoter: The spleen focus-forming virus (SFFV) promoter
  Cloning method: Restriction Enzyme; 5′ cloning site Bsp119I (not destroyed); 3′ cloning site BstHI (not destroyed)
Terms and licenses: Academic/Nonprofit Terms; Industry Terms: Not Available to Industry
Depositor comments: Barcode sequence cloned into XbaI restriction site. Design of plasmid is as follows: SFFV-[TF sequence]-WPRE-[Barcode sequence].
How to cite: SFFV-MAFG-Brd 245 was a gift from Filipe Pereira (Addgene plasmid # 219188 ; http://n2t.net/addgene:219188 ; RRID:Addgene_219188)
