[The description below was written by a language model from this plasmid's Addgene catalogue record and pLannotate feature annotations shown in this document.]
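Description:
SFFV-MAFG-Brd 245 is a lentiviral expression plasmid built on the SFFV-MCS backbone, carrying the human small Maf transcription factor MAFG together with a construct-specific DNA barcode. In bacteria it is maintained through a high-copy ColE1/pUC-type origin and selected with ampicillin via the β-lactamase gene. The backbone also retains an f1 origin, remnants of a pBluescript-style lac/lacZα region with T3 and T7 promoters, and an SV40 origin fragment. No mammalian selection marker or fluorescent reporter is annotated.

The viral portion has a third-generation, self-inactivating layout. An RSV promoter replaces the U3 region upstream of a truncated HIV-1 5' LTR to drive genomic RNA production in packaging cells. It is followed by the Ψ packaging signal with adjoining gag sequence, the Rev response element for Rev-dependent nuclear export, and the cPPT/CTS element that aids nuclear import of the reverse-transcribed genome. The internal spleen focus-forming virus promoter, which is strong in haematopoietic and many other cell types, drives the MAFG coding sequence, inserted between retained restriction sites in the multiple cloning site. A WPRE downstream enhances transcript stability and expression, and the cassette ends with a ΔU3 3' LTR and an SV40 polyadenylation signal. Short hits to woodchuck hepatitis S and HIV nef are probably incidental matches to sequence flanking the WPRE and the LTR.

According to the depositor, the barcode sits in an XbaI site after the WPRE, giving the order SFFV–TF–WPRE–barcode, although the feature table does not annotate it. The barcode therefore lies within the transcribed, integrated region and can identify which factor a cell received. The plasmid belongs to a barcoded transcription factor collection for combinatorial screening in immune cell reprogramming.
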