Features (pLannotate 1.2.2; 29 found; start..end, strand, type, name):
     94..112     -  promoter       T7 promoter: promoter for bacteriophage T7 RNA polymerase
    120..275     +  CDS            lacZα (fragment): LacZα fragment of β-galactosidase; lacZ fragment
    280..708     +  rep_origin     f1 ori (sequence partly withheld): f1 bacteriophage origin of replication; arrow indicates direction of (+) strand synthesis
    761..865     +  promoter       AmpR promoter: bla
    866..1726    +  CDS            AmpR: β-lactamase; bla; confers resistance to ampicillin, carbenicillin, and related antibiotics
   1897..2485    +  rep_origin     ori: high-copy-number ColE1/pMB1/pBR322/pUC origin of replication
   2668..2760    +  CDS            lacI (fragment): lac repressor; lacI; The lac repressor binds to the lac operator to inhibit transcription in E. coli. This inhibition can be relieved by adding lactose or isopropyl-β-D-thiogalactopyranoside (IPTG).
   2773..2794    +  protein_bind   CAP binding site: CAP binding activates transcription in the presence of cAMP. E. coli catabolite activator protein
   2809..2839    +  promoter       lac promoter: promoter for the E. coli lac operon
   2847..2863    +  protein_bind   lac operator: The lac repressor binds to the lac operator to inhibit transcription in E. coli. This inhibition can be relieved by adding lactose or isopropyl-β-D-thiogalactopyranoside (IPTG). lac repressor encoded by lacI
   2908..2926    +  promoter       T3 promoter: promoter for bacteriophage T3 RNA polymerase
   2954..3180    +  promoter       RSV promoter: Rous sarcoma virus enhancer/promoter
   3181..3361    +  LTR            5' LTR (truncated): truncated 5' long terminal repeat (LTR) from HIV-1
   3408..3533    +  misc_feature   HIV-1 Ψ: packaging signal of human immunodeficiency virus type 1
   3517..3880    +  CDS            HIV-1 gag (fragment): gag protein from human immunodeficiency virus 1; gag
   4026..4259    +  misc_feature   RRE: The Rev response element (RRE) of HIV-1 allows for Rev-dependent mRNA export from the nucleus to the cytoplasm.
   4636..4736    +  CDS            Rev (fragment): human immunodeficiency virus 1 (HIV-1) Rev protein; rev; enhances nuclear export of unspliced and incompletely spliced viral mRNAs
   4755..4872    +  misc_feature   cPPT/CTS: central polypurine tract and central termination sequence of HIV-1
   4906..5307    +  promoter       SFFV promoter: spleen focus-forming virus long terminal repeat (LTR) promoter
   5317..5340    +  misc_feature   MCS (fragment): pBluescript multiple cloning site
   5365..5850    +  CDS            MAFG: MAFG_HUMAN - Experimental evidence at protein level: Swiss-Prot protein existence level 1. Since they lack a putative transactivation domain, the small Mafs behave as transcriptional repressors when they dimerize among themselves (PubMed:11154691). However, they seem to serve as transcriptional activators by dimerizing with other (usually larger) basic-zipper proteins, such as NFE2, NFE2L1 and NFE2L2, and recruiting them to specific DNA-binding sites (PubMed:8932385, PubMed:9421508, PubMed:11154691). Small Maf proteins heterodimerize with Fos and may act as competitive repressors of the NFE2L2
   5861..5886    +  misc_feature   MCS (fragment): pBluescript multiple cloning site
   5886..5945    +  CDS            S (fragment): HBSAG_WHV6 - Experimental evidence at transcript level: Swiss-Prot protein existence level 2. The middle envelope protein plays an important role in the budding of the virion. It is involved in the induction of budding in a nucleocapsid independent way. In this process the majority of envelope proteins bud to form subviral lipoprotein particles of 22 nm of diameter that do not contain a nucleocapsid (By similarity). From Woodchuck hepatitis B virus (isolate w64/pWS23) (WHV).
   6077..6480    +  misc_feature   WPRE: woodchuck hepatitis virus posttranscriptional regulatory element
   6538..6597    +  CDS            nef (fragment): NEF_HV1Z2 - Experimental evidence at protein level: Swiss-Prot protein existence level 1. Extracellular Nef protein targets CD4(+) T-lymphocytes for apoptosis by interacting with CXCR4 surface receptors. From Human immunodeficiency virus type 1 group M subtype D (isolate Z2/CDC-Z34) (HIV-1).
   6599..6832    +  LTR            3' LTR (ΔU3): self-inactivating 3' long terminal repeat (LTR) from HIV-1
   6904..7025    +  polyA_signal   SV40 poly(A) signal: SV40 polyadenylation signal
   7044..7065    +  rep_origin     SV40 ori (fragment): SV40 origin of replication
   7065..73      +  rep_origin     SV40 ori (across the origin): SV40 origin of replication
>Addgene plasmid #219188 | SFFV-MAFG-Brd 245 | addgene full sequence | sequence record 448969 | Addgene NGS Result
ATTTATGCAGAGGCCGAGGCCGCCTCGGCCTCTGAGCTATTCCAGAAGTAGTGAGGAGGCTTTTTTGGAG
GCCTAGGGACGTACCCAATTCGCCCTATAGTGAGTCGTATTACGCGCGCTCACTGGCCGTCGTTTTACAA
CGTCGTGACTGGGAAAACCCTGGCGTTACCCAACTTAATCGCCTTGCAGCACATCCCCCTTTCGCCAGCT
GGCGTAATAGCGAAGAGGCCCGCACCGATCGCCCTTCCCAACAGTTGCGCAGCCTGAATGGCGAATGGG
[124 nt withheld, positions 280-403]
C
[91 nt withheld, positions 405-495]
A
[49 nt withheld, positions 497-545]
CCTTTGACGTTGGAGTCCACGTTCTTT
[37 nt withheld, positions 573-609]
ACCCTATCTCGGTCTATTCTTTTGATTTATAAGGGATTTTGCCGATTTCGGCCTATTGGTTAAAAAATGA
GCTGATTTAACAAAAATTTAACGCGAATTTTAACAAAATATTAACGCTTACAATTTAGGTGGCACTTTTC
GGGGAAATGTGCGCGGAACCCCTATTTGTTTATTTTTCTAAATACATTCAAATATGTATCCGCTCATGAG
ACAATAACCCTGATAAATGCTTCAATAATATTGAAAAAGGAAGAGTATGAGTATTCAACATTTCCGTGTC
GCCCTTATTCCCTTTTTTGCGGCATTTTGCCTTCCTGTTTTTGCTCACCCAGAAACGCTGGTGAAAGTAA
AAGATGCTGAAGATCAGTTGGGTGCACGAGTGGGTTACATCGAACTGGATCTCAACAGCGGTAAGATCCT
TGAGAGTTTTCGCCCCGAAGAACGTTTTCCAATGATGAGCACTTTTAAAGTTCTGCTATGTGGCGCGGTA
TTATCCCGTATTGACGCCGGGCAAGAGCAACTCGGTCGCCGCATACACTATTCTCAGAATGACTTGGTTG
AGTACTCACCAGTCACAGAAAAGCATCTTACGGATGGCATGACAGTAAGAGAATTATGCAGTGCTGCCAT
AACCATGAGTGATAACACTGCGGCCAACTTACTTCTGACAACGATCGGAGGACCGAAGGAGCTAACCGCT
TTTTTGCACAACATGGGGGATCATGTAACTCGCCTTGATCGTTGGGAACCGGAGCTGAATGAAGCCATAC
CAAACGACGAGCGTGACACCACGATGCCTGTAGCAATGGCAACAACGTTGCGCAAACTATTAACTGGCGA
ACTACTTACTCTAGCTTCCCGGCAACAATTAATAGACTGGATGGAGGCGGATAAAGTTGCAGGACCACTT
CTGCGCTCGGCCCTTCCGGCTGGCTGGTTTATTGCTGATAAATCTGGAGCCGGTGAGCGTGGGTCTCGCG
GTATCATTGCAGCACTGGGGCCAGATGGTAAGCCCTCCCGTATCGTAGTTATCTACACGACGGGGAGTCA
GGCAACTATGGATGAACGAAATAGACAGATCGCTGAGATAGGTGCCTCACTGATTAAGCATTGGTAACTG
TCAGACCAAGTTTACTCATATATACTTTAGATTGATTTAAAACTTCATTTTTAATTTAAAAGGATCTAGG
TGAAGATCCTTTTTGATAATCTCATGACCAAAATCCCTTAACGTGAGTTTTCGTTCCACTGAGCGTCAGA
CCCCGTAGAAAAGATCAAAGGATCTTCTTGAGATCCTTTTTTTCTGCGCGTAATCTGCTGCTTGCAAACA
AAAAAACCACCGCTACCAGCGGTGGTTTGTTTGCCGGATCAAGAGCTACCAACTCTTTTTCCGAAGGTAA
CTGGCTTCAGCAGAGCGCAGATACCAAATACTGTTCTTCTAGTGTAGCCGTAGTTAGGCCACCACTTCAA
GAACTCTGTAGCACCGCCTACATACCTCGCTCTGCTAATCCTGTTACCAGTGGCTGCTGCCAGTGGCGAT
AAGTCGTGTCTTACCGGGTTGGACTCAAGACGATAGTTACCGGATAAGGCGCAGCGGTCGGGCTGAACGG
GGGGTTCGTGCACACAGCCCAGCTTGGAGCGAACGACCTACACCGAACTGAGATACCTACAGCGTGAGCT
ATGAGAAAGCGCCACGCTTCCCGAAGGGAGAAAGGCGGACAGGTATCCGGTAAGCGGCAGGGTCGGAACA
GGAGAGCGCACGAGGGAGCTTCCAGGGGGAAACGCCTGGTATCTTTATAGTCCTGTCGGGTTTCGCCACC
TCTGACTTGAGCGTCGATTTTTGTGATGCTCGTCAGGGGGGCGGAGCCTATGGAAAAACGCCAGCAACGC
GGCCTTTTTACGGTTCCTGGCCTTTTGCTGGCCTTTTGCTCACATGTTCTTTCCTGCGTTATCCCCTGAT
TCTGTGGATAACCGTATTACCGCCTTTGAGTGAGCTGATACCGCTCGCCGCAGCCGAACGACCGAGCGCA
GCGAGTCAGTGAGCGAGGAAGCGGAAGAGCGCCCAATACGCAAACCGCCTCTCCCCGCGCGTTGGCCGAT
TCATTAATGCAGCTGGCACGACAGGTTTCCCGACTGGAAAGCGGGCAGTGAGCGCAACGCAATTAATGTG
AGTTAGCTCACTCATTAGGCACCCCAGGCTTTACACTTTATGCTTCCGGCTCGTATGTTGTGTGGAATTG
TGAGCGGATAACAATTTCACACAGGAAACAGCTATGACCATGATTACGCCAAGCGCGCAATTAACCCTCA
CTAAAGGGAACAAAAGCTGGAGCTGCAAGCTTAATGTAGTCTTATGCAATACTCTTGTAGTCTTGCAACA
TGGTAACGATGAGTTAGCAACATGCCTTACAAGGAGAGAAAAAGCACCGTGCATGCCGATTGGTGGAAGT
AAGGTGGTACGATCGTGCCTTATTAGGAAGGCAACAGACGGGTCTGACATGGATTGGACGAACCACTGAA
TTGCCGCATTGCAGAGATATTGTATTTAAGTGCCTAGCTCGATACATAAACGGGTCTCTCTGGTTAGACC
AGATCTGAGCCTGGGAGCTCTCTGGCTAACTAGGGAACCCACTGCTTAAGCCTCAATAAAGCTTGCCTTG
AGTGCTTCAAGTAGTGTGTGCCCGTCTGTTGTGTGACTCTGGTAACTAGAGATCCCTCAGACCCTTTTAG
TCAGTGTGGAAAATCTCTAGCAGTGGCGCCCGAACAGGGACTTGAAAGCGAAAGGGAAACCAGAGGAGCT
CTCTCGACGCAGGACTCGGCTTGCTGAAGCGCGCACGGCAAGAGGCGAGGGGCGGCGACTGGTGAGTACG
CCAAAAATTTTGACTAGCGGAGGCTAGAAGGAGAGAGATGGGTGCGAGAGCGTCAGTATTAAGCGGGGGA
GAATTAGATCGCGATGGGAAAAAATTCGGTTAAGGCCAGGGGGAAAGAAAAAATATAAATTAAAACATAT
AGTATGGGCAAGCAGGGAGCTAGAACGATTCGCAGTTAATCCTGGCCTGTTAGAAACATCAGAAGGCTGT
AGACAAATACTGGGACAGCTACAACCATCCCTTCAGACAGGATCAGAAGAACTTAGATCATTATATAATA
CAGTAGCAACCCTCTATTGTGTGCATCAAAGGATAGAGATAAAAGACACCAAGGAAGCTTTAGACAAGAT
AGAGGAAGAGCAAAACAAAAGTAAGACCACCGCACAGCAAGCGGCCGCTGATCTTCAGACCTGGAGGAGG
AGATATGAGGGACAATTGGAGAAGTGAATTATATAAATATAAAGTAGTAAAAATTGAACCATTAGGAGTA
GCACCCACCAAGGCAAAGAGAAGAGTGGTGCAGAGAGAAAAAAGAGCAGTGGGAATAGGAGCTTTGTTCC
TTGGGTTCTTGGGAGCAGCAGGAAGCACTATGGGCGCAGCGTCAATGACGCTGACGGTACAGGCCAGACA
ATTATTGTCTGGTATAGTGCAGCAGCAGAACAATTTGCTGAGGGCTATTGAGGCGCAACAGCATCTGTTG
CAACTCACAGTCTGGGGCATCAAGCAGCTCCAGGCAAGAATCCTGGCTGTGGAAAGATACCTAAAGGATC
AACAGCTCCTGGGGATTTGGGGTTGCTCTGGAAAACTCATTTGCACCACTGCTGTGCCTTGGAATGCTAG
TTGGAGTAATAAATCTCTGGAACAGATTTGGAATCACACGACCTGGATGGAGTGGGACAGAGAAATTAAC
AATTACACAAGCTTAATACACTCCTTAATTGAAGAATCGCAAAACCAGCAAGAAAAGAATGAACAAGAAT
TATTGGAATTAGATAAATGGGCAAGTTTGTGGAATTGGTTTAACATAACAAATTGGCTGTGGTATATAAA
ATTATTCATAATGATAGTAGGAGGCTTGGTAGGTTTAAGAATAGTTTTTGCTGTACTTTCTATAGTGAAT
AGAGTTAGGCAGGGATATTCACCATTATCGTTTCAGACCCACCTCCCAACCCCGAGGGGACCCGACAGGC
CCGAAGGAATAGAAGAAGAAGGTGGAGAGAGAGACAGAGACAGATCCATTCGATTAGTGAACGGATCTCG
ACGGTATCGGTTAACTTTTAAAAGAAAAGGGGGGATTGGGGGGTACAGTGCAGGGGAAAGAATAGTAGAC
ATAATAGCAACAGACATACAAACTAAAGAATTACAAAAACAAATTACAAAAATTCAAAATTTTATCGATC
ACGAGACTAGCCTCGAGCTGGCTGCAGTAACGCCATTTTGCAAGGCATGGAAAAATACCAAACCAAGAAT
AGAGAAGTTCAGATCAAGGGCGGGTACATGAAAATAGCTAACGTTGGGCCAAACAGGATATCTGCGGTGA
GCAGTTTCGGCCCCGGCCCGGGGCCAAGAACAGATGGTCACCGCAGTTTCGGCCCCGGCCCGAGGCCAAG
AACAGATGGTCCCCAGATATGGCCCAACCCTCAGCAGTTTCTTAAGACCCATCAGATGTTTCCAGGCTCC
CCCAAGGACCTGAAATGACCCTGCGCCTTATTTGAATTAACCAATCAGCCTGCTTCTCGCTTCTGTTCGC
GCGCTTCTGCTTCCCGAGCTCTATAAAAGAGCTCACAACCCCTCACTCGGCGCGCCAGTCCTCCGACAGA
CTGAGTCGGCCGGTCGAATCAAGCTTATCGATACCGTCGACGGATCCGCTAGCCCGCGGTTCGAAATGAC
GACCCCCAATAAAGGAAACAAGGCCTTGAAGGTGAAGCGGGAGCCGGGTGAGAATGGCACCAGCCTGACG
GATGAGGAGCTGGTGACCATGTCGGTGCGGGAGCTGAACCAGCACCTGCGGGGCCTGTCCAAGGAGGAGA
TCGTCCAGCTGAAGCAGCGCCGGCGCACGCTCAAGAACCGCGGCTACGCTGCCAGCTGCCGCGTGAAGCG
GGTGACGCAGAAGGAGGAGCTGGAGAAGCAGAAGGCGGAGCTGCAGCAGGAGGTGGAGAAGCTGGCCTCA
GAGAACGCCAGCATGAAGCTGGAGCTCGACGCGCTGCGCTCCAAGTACGAGGCGCTGCAGACCTTCGCCC
GGACGGTGGCCCGCAGCCCCGTGGCGCCAGCCCGGGGCCCCCTTGCCGCCGGCCTGGGGCCCCTCGTCCC
AGGCAAGGTGGCCGCCACCAGCGTCATCACAATAGTAAAGTCCAAGACGGATGCCCGATCGTAAACCGGT
CGGATCCCCCGGGCTGCAGGAATTCGAGCATCTTACCGCCATTTATTCCCATATTTGTTCTGTTTTTCTT
GATTTGGGTATACATTTAAATGTTAATAAAACAAAATGGTGGGGCAATCATTTACATTTTTAGGGATATG
TAATTACTAGTTCAGGTGTATTGCCACAAGACAAACATGTTAAGAAACTTTCCCGTTATTTACGCTCTGT
TCCTGTTAATCAACCTCTGGATTACAAAATTTGTGAAAGATTGACTGATATTCTTAACTATGTTGCTCCT
TTTACGCTGTGTGGATATGCTGCTTTAATGCCTCTGTATCATGCTATTGCTTCCCGTACGGCTTTCGTTT
TCTCCTCCTTGTATAAATCCTGGTTGCTGTCTCTTTATGAGGAGTTGTGGCCCGTTGTCCGTCAACGTGG
CGTGGTGTGCTCTGTGTTTGCTGACGCAACCCCCACTGGCTGGGGCATTGCCACCACCTGTCAACTCCTT
TCTGGGACTTTCGCTTTCCCCCTCCCGATCGCCACGGCAGAACTCATCGCCGCCTGCCTTGCCCGCTGCT
GGACAGGGGCTAGGTTGCTGGGCACTGATAATTCCGTGGTGTTGTCGGGGAAGCTGACGTCCTTTGCAAT
TCGATATCAAGCTGTACCTTCTAGATGTACATCTCTATGAGCGCTTCTAGACCAATGACTTACAAGGCAG
CTGTAGATCTTAGCCACTTTTTAAAAGAAAAGGGGGGACTGGAAGGGCTAATTCACTCCCAACGAAGACA
AGATCTGCTTTTTGCTTGTACTGGGTCTCTCTGGTTAGACCAGATCTGAGCCTGGGAGCTCTCTGGCTAA
CTAGGGAACCCACTGCTTAAGCCTCAATAAAGCTTGCCTTGAGTGCTTCAAGTAGTGTGTGCCCGTCTGT
TGTGTGACTCTGGTAACTAGAGATCCCTCAGACCCTTTTAGTCAGTGTGGAAAATCTCTAGCAGTAGTAG
TTCATGTCATCTTATTATTCAGTATTTATAACTTGCAAAGAAATGAATATCAGAGAGTGAGAGGAACTTG
TTTATTGCAGCTTATAATGGTTACAAATAAAGCAATAGCATCACAAATTTCACAAATAAAGCATTTTTTT
CACTGCATTCTAGTTGTGGTTTGTCCAAACTCATCAATGTATCTTATCATGTCTGGCTCTAGCTATCCCG
CCCCTAACTCCGCCCATCCCGCCCCTAACTCCGCCCAGTTCCGCCCATTCTCCGCCCCATGGCTGACTAA
TTTTTTTT
