>Addgene plasmid #219188 | SFFV-MAFG-Brd 245 | depositor partial sequence | sequence record 428044 | TF ORF
ATGACGACCCCCAATAAAGGAAACAAGGCCTTGAAGGTGAAGCGGGAGCCGGGTGAGAATGGCACCAGCC
TGACGGATGAGGAGCTGGTGACCATGTCGGTGCGGGAGCTGAACCAGCACCTGCGGGGCCTGTCCAAGGA
GGAGATCGTCCAGCTGAAGCAGCGCCGGCGCACGCTCAAGAACCGCGGCTACGCTGCCAGCTGCCGCGTG
AAGCGGGTGACGCAGAAGGAGGAGCTGGAGAAGCAGAAGGCGGAGCTGCAGCAGGAGGTGGAGAAGCTGG
CCTCAGAGAACGCCAGCATGAAGCTGGAGCTCGACGCGCTGCGCTCCAAGTACGAGGCGCTGCAGACCTT
CGCCCGGACGGTGGCCCGCAGCCCCGTGGCGCCAGCCCGGGGCCCCCTTGCCGCCGGCCTGGGGCCCCTC
GTCCCAGGCAAGGTGGCCGCCACCAGCGTCATCACAATAGTAAAGTCCAAGACGGATGCCCGATCGTAA
