>Addgene plasmid #219188 | SFFV-MAFG-Brd 245 | depositor partial sequence | sequence record 428045 | Barcode sequence
TGTACATCTCTATGAGCGCT
